>Addgene plasmid #117335 | pmiRGLO-CDIP1-201 | addgene full sequence | sequence record 231752 | Addgene NGS Result
GTCCGGCGTAGAGGATCGAGATCTACCGGGTAGGGGAGGCGCTTTTCCCAAGGCAGTCTGGAGCATGCGC
TTTAGCAGCCCCGCTGGGCACTTGGCGCTACACAAGTGGCCTCTGGCCTCGCACACATTCCACATCCACC
GGTAGGCGCCAACCGGCTCCGTTCTTTGGTGGCCCCTTCGCGCCACCTTCTACTCCTCCCCTAGTCAGGA
AGTTCCCCCCCGCCCCGCAGCTCGCGTCGTGCAGGACGTGACAAATGGAAGTAGCACGTCTCACTAGTCT
CGTGCAGATGGACAGCACCGCTGAGCAATGGAAGCGGGTAGGCCTTTGGGGCAGCGGCCAATAGCAGCTT
TGCTCCTTCGCTTTCTGGGCTCAGAGGCTGGGAAGGGGTGGGTCCGGGGGCGGGCTCAGGGGCGGGCTCA
GGGGCGGGGCGGGCGCCCGAAGGTCCTCCGGAGGCCCGGCATTCTGCACGCTTCAAAAGCGCACGTCTGC
CGCGCTGTTCTCCTCTTCCTCATCTCCGGGCCTTTCGACCTGCAGCCCAAGCTTGGCAATCCGGTACTGT
TGGTAAAGCCACCATGGAAGATGCCAAAAACATTAAGAAGGGCCCAGCGCCATTCTACCCACTCGAAGAC
GGGACCGCCGGCGAGCAGCTGCACAAAGCCATGAAGCGCTACGCCCTGGTGCCCGGCACCATCGCCTTTA
CCGACGCACATATCGAGGTGGACATTACCTACGCCGAGTACTTCGAGATGAGCGTTCGGCTGGCAGAAGC
TATGAAGCGCTATGGGCTGAATACAAACCATCGGATCGTGGTGTGCAGCGAGAATAGCTTGCAGTTCTTC
ATGCCCGTGTTGGGTGCCCTGTTCATCGGTGTGGCTGTGGCCCCAGCTAACGACATCTACAACGAGCGCG
AGCTGCTGAACAGCATGGGCATCAGCCAGCCCACCGTCGTATTCGTGAGCAAGAAAGGGCTGCAAAAGAT
CCTCAACGTGCAAAAGAAGCTACCGATCATACAAAAGATCATCATCATGGATAGCAAGACCGACTACCAG
GGCTTCCAAAGCATGTACACCTTCGTGACTTCCCATTTGCCACCCGGCTTCAACGAGTACGACTTCGTGC
CCGAGAGCTTCGACCGGGACAAAACCATCGCCCTGATCATGAACAGTAGTGGCAGTACCGGATTGCCCAA
GGGCGTAGCCCTACCGCACCGCACCGCTTGTGTCCGATTCAGTCATGCCCGCGACCCCATCTTCGGCAAC
CAGATCATCCCCGACACCGCTATCCTCAGCGTGGTGCCATTTCACCACGGCTTCGGCATGTTCACCACGC
TGGGCTACTTGATCTGCGGCTTTCGGGTCGTGCTCATGTACCGCTTCGAGGAGGAGCTATTCTTGCGCAG
CTTGCAAGACTATAAGATTCAATCTGCCCTGCTGGTGCCCACACTATTTAGCTTCTTCGCTAAGAGCACT
CTCATCGACAAGTACGACCTAAGCAACTTGCACGAGATCGCCAGCGGCGGGGCGCCGCTCAGCAAGGAGG
TAGGTGAGGCCGTGGCCAAACGCTTCCACCTACCAGGCATCCGCCAGGGCTACGGCCTGACAGAAACAAC
CAGCGCCATTCTGATCACCCCCGAAGGGGACGACAAGCCTGGCGCAGTAGGCAAGGTGGTGCCCTTCTTC
GAGGCTAAGGTGGTGGACTTGGACACCGGTAAGACACTGGGTGTGAACCAGCGCGGCGAGCTGTGCGTCC
GTGGCCCCATGATCATGAGCGGCTACGTTAACAACCCCGAGGCTACAAACGCTCTCATCGACAAGGACGG
CTGGCTGCACAGCGGCGACATCGCCTACTGGGACGAGGACGAGCACTTCTTCATCGTGGACCGGCTGAAG
AGCCTGATCAAATACAAGGGCTACCAGGTAGCCCCAGCCGAACTGGAGAGCATCCTGCTGCAACACCCCA
ACATCTTCGACGCCGGGGTCGCCGGCCTGCCCGACGACGATGCCGGCGAGCTGCCCGCCGCAGTCGTCGT
GCTGGAACACGGTAAAACCATGACCGAGAAGGAGATCGTGGACTATGTGGCCAGCCAGGTTACAACCGCC
AAGAAGCTGCGCGGTGGTGTTGTGTTCGTGGACGAGGTGCCTAAAGGACTGACCGGCAAGTTGGACGCCC
GCAAGATCCGCGAGATTCTCATTAAGGCCAAGAAGGGCGGCAAGATCGCCGTGTAATTCTAGTTGTTTAA
ACGAGCGGAGCTGGGACTCGGGACTCCCCCGCCTGTCAGTCTGGCCCCCTGTGCTTTGCTCCCTGCGCTC
AGTGGTCACTTTCCCGCTCCCACTTGGGGCTGGGAGCCGTGCCACCATCCCCTAGAAGTCCTGTCCTCTT
CACCCTGCCCTACCTGAGCCGCTGACTCTTCTGGCAAAAATTCTGTTGGGATTTAAGGCCAAGGGTCAGT
GGGTGGCAGGGGGCTGGCAATGAGCTTGTGTGTTGGTTGGTCTGCTTGGTGTGTGTGATCGGGAAGATAA
GCTGGGAGGGGTCTCCTGCTGGGGTCCTGATGCCTCTGTTTCCAAACAAGGTACAGGTTCAGTCCAGACT
CTTTCCCCCTGGGACCAACAGCAGCCAGAGCAGTTAGCCAGTTAGTCCCCAGGCCTGTGGCCACAGGCGT
TTCTGACCTGCTGGGCCGAGAATGGGTAAGTTGTCTGGAGTCAGGTGGGCCCACGTAGGACAGGGTCACA
AAGCCTGGGTTTGTTTCTGGGTACTTTGCGCCTCTGGGGTGCTAGAGGTGGGGCATGGTGGCTGGAAGTA
AAACTGCCAACTCTGGCCCTCAGAACTCTCAGGTATAGAAGCCCAGGATGTCTAATACCCTGTCCCAGTG
CCCGAGAGCTGCCTGGTGTCAGGTAGAGAGGACACTGTACCTGGGTGAATGATCAGACCCTGGTAGCTAA
GAAGGAACTTGTCCCTTTGAGTCAGTGTGCAGACCCCCTTTCAGGCCATGCCTCTGTGAACCCTGTATTG
CTGGGGCCGGAAGGAGCCCCTGAGCCTAGCCCCTTCCCGTCTGCCCTGTGTCCTCACTGCGTGTGGGTAT
GACCTCTGCCTGGTGGCTGGTGTATCCCAACTGGGCAAGAGATGGCAGAGGGTCCCCCTTGTGGGTGCGC
TTGGATGTGCAGAGCCTTCTCCATGGATTTTCTTCCCTGTAAGTGCCGGGCCCCTCACCCCAGCTGACAG
GCTGTTGCTGTGCCTGCTCACACCTGCTCCTGCAGGCACACTGGGCTAGGGACGAGGAAGGAGCAGCCAC
AAGTGGTAGAACTGCCTTGGTGGACACCAGCCTCGCCCTGTCTTTATTTCCTGAATGGTTTGTGAACTTG
CTCACCTGGACCACTGTATCCTGCCACTGTCCTTCCTGGTCTCGCACTGCCACTGCATGGCCTCCTGTCA
CTGTGAATCGTGGCCCAGTCTCAGTTTGTAGTTTCTCATTAAATTGGCCCTTTCACTCCCCCGCCCTGGG
CCTCTGCTCTCTTGCCTGGCTTCCTTCTTTTTTGAGGGAAAGAGGGTGGGGCTGCAGGCAGTCTACTGGC
AGGACGGGAGGCTGAGTCCTCAGGGTCTCACACCCTCAGTGCTGATGCCATGCCAACTGCCTGGGACAAC
ACCAACACGTAAGGACCTAATTAAACCAAACCAGAGTCGGGTGTAGACCAGCCCTGGGATTTCCAGCTGT
GACTGGGCCAGGGCACACGTTGGTCTCGGCAGTGGCTGTAAGGTCACCTTCCTTCCTCTGATGCTGGTTT
CAACCATCTATATATGGCATCCACGCATGGGATCTGCAAGCTGGAGCCCTCCTACCCGCAGGCTTGAGCA
CAGCATCATCCAGCCCTGGGGAGGCGCACCCTTAAGCAAGACAGACTGGGCTGAGGCTGACAGGCAGAAG
ACTAACAGAGCGCAGTCTGCACACGCAGGTTCTGGGCGACCTCTGGCCCTGGCCATCTCTGCACTAACTC
ATCTGAATTATGAAGGTGGCAGTCTTGGTCAGTAGTTTAAAGAGTTTCCCTACTTTTTAACCCTTTTTGA
AATAAAACTTTTACAGGTAGTAGATTCCTATTAATAAAATTATTTAAGTTCATGTTTCTCTTTTAGAGAA
TGAATTGTTTAAAAGTCGACCTGCAGGCATGCAAGCTGATCCGGCTGCTAACAAAGCCCGAAAGGAAGCT
GAGTTGGCTGCTGCCACCGCTGAGCAATAACTAGCATAACCCCTTGGGGCGGCCGCTTCGAGCAGACATG
ATAAGATACATTGATGAGTTTGGACAAACCACAACTAGAATGCAGTGAAAAAAATGCTTTATTTGTGAAA
TTTGTGATGCTATTGCTTTATTTGTAACCATTATAAGCTGCAATAAACAAGTTAACAACAACAATTGCAT
TCATTTTATGTTTCAGGTTCAGGGGGAGATGTGGGAGGTTTTTTTAAGCAAGTAAAACCTCTACAAATGT
GGTAAAATCGAATTTTAACAAAATATTAACGCTTACAATTTCCTGATGCGGTATTTTCTCCTTACGCATC
TGTGCGGTATTTCACACCGCATACGCGGATCTGCGCAGCACCATGGCCTGAAATAACCTCTGAAAGAGGA
ACTTGGTTAGGTACCTTCTGAGGCGGAAAGAACCAGCTGTGGAATGTGTGTCAGTTAGGGTGTGGAAAGT
CCCCAGGCTCCCCAGCAGGCAGAAGTATGCAAAGCATGCATCTCAATTAGTCAGCAACCAGGTGTGGAAA
GTCCCCAGGCTCCCCAGCAGGCAGAAGTATGCAAAGCATGCATCTCAATTAGTCAGCAACCATAGTCCCG
CCCCTAACTCCGCCCATCCCGCCCCTAACTCCGCCCAGTTCCGCCCATTCTCCGCCCCATGGCTGACTAA
TTTTTTTTATTTATGCAGAGGCCGAGGCCGCCTCGGCCTCTGAGCTATTCCAGAAGTAGTGAGGAGGCTT
TTTTGGAGGCCTAGGCTTTTGCAAAAAGCTTGATTCTTCTGACACAACAGTCTCGAACCAAAGGCTGGAG
CCACCATGGCTTCCAAGGTGTACGACCCCGAGCAACGCAAACGCATGATCACTGGGCCTCAGTGGTGGGC
TCGCTGCAAGCAAATGAACGTGCTGGACTCCTTCATCAACTACTATGATTCCGAGAAGCACGCCGAGAAC
GCCGTGATTTTTCTGCATGGTAACGCTGCCTCCAGCTACCTGTGGAGGCACGTCGTGCCTCACATCGAGC
CCGTGGCTAGATGCATCATCCCTGATCTGATCGGAATGGGTAAGTCCGGCAAGAGCGGGAATGGCTCATA
TCGCCTCCTGGATCACTACAAGTACCTCACCGCTTGGTTCGAGCTGCTGAACCTTCCAAAGAAAATCATC
TTTGTGGGCCACGACTGGGGGGCTTGTCTGGCCTTTCACTACTCCTACGAGCACCAAGACAAGATCAAGG
CCATCGTCCATGCTGAGAGTGTCGTGGACGTGATCGAGTCCTGGGACGAGTGGCCTGACATCGAGGAGGA
TATCGCCCTGATCAAGAGCGAAGAGGGCGAGAAAATGGTGCTTGAGAATAACTTCTTCGTCGAGACCATG
CTCCCAAGCAAGATCATGCGGAAACTGGAGCCTGAGGAGTTCGCTGCCTACCTGGAGCCATTCAAGGAGA
AGGGCGAGGTTAGACGGCCTACCCTCTCCTGGCCTCGCGAGATCCCTCTCGTTAAGGGAGGCAAGCCCGA
CGTCGTCCAGATTGTCCGCAACTACAACGCCTACCTTCGGGCCAGCGACGATCTGCCTAAGATGTTCATC
GAGTCCGACCCTGGGTTCTTTTCCAACGCTATTGTCGAGGGAGCTAAGAAGTTCCCTAACACCGAGTTCG
TGAAGGTGAAGGGCCTCCACTTCAGCCAGGAGGACGCTCCAGATGAAATGGGTAAGTACATCAAGAGCTT
CGTGGAGCGCGTGCTGAAGAACGAGCAGACCGGTGGTGGGAGCGGAGGTGGCGGATCAGGTGGCGGAGGC
TCCGGAGGGATTGAACAAGATGGATTGCACGCAGGTTCTCCGGCCGCTTGGGTGGAGAGGCTATTCGGCT
ATGACTGGGCACAACAGACAATCGGCTGCTCTGATGCCGCCGTGTTCCGGCTGTCAGCGCAGGGGCGCCC
GGTTCTTTTTGTCAAGACCGACCTGTCCGGTGCCCTGAATGAACTGCAGGACGAGGCAGCGCGGCTATCG
TGGCTGGCCACGACGGGCGTTCCTTGCGCAGCTGTGCTCGACGTTGTCACTGAAGCGGGAAGGGACTGGC
TGCTATTGGGCGAAGTGCCGGGGCAGGATCTCCTGTCATCTCACCTTGCTCCTGCCGAGAAAGTATCCAT
CATGGCTGATGCAATGCGGCGGCTGCATACGCTTGATCCGGCTACCTGCCCATTCGACCACCAAGCGAAA
CATCGCATCGAGCGAGCACGTACTCGGATGGAAGCCGGTCTTGTCGATCAGGATGATCTGGACGAAGAGC
ATCAGGGGCTCGCGCCAGCCGAACTGTTCGCCAGGCTCAAGGCGCGCATGCCCGACGGCGAGGATCTCGT
CGTGACCCATGGCGATGCCTGCTTGCCGAATATCATGGTGGAAAATGGCCGCTTTTCTGGATTCATCGAC
TGTGGCCGGCTGGGTGTGGCGGACCGCTATCAGGACATAGCGTTGGCTACCCGTGATATTGCTGAAGAGC
TTGGCGGCGAATGGGCTGACCGCTTCCTCGTGCTTTACGGTATCGCCGCTCCCGATTCGCAGCGCATCGC
CTTCTATCGCCTTCTTGACGAGTTCTTCTGAGCGGGACTCTGGGGTTCGAAATGACCGACCAAGCGACGC
CCAACCTGCCATCACGATGGCCGCAATAAAATATCTTTATTTTCATTACATCTGTGTGTTGGTTTTTTGT
GTGAATCGATAGCGATAAGGATCCTCTTTGCGCTTGCGTTTTCCCTTGTCCAGATAGCCCAGTAGCTGAC
ATTCATCCGGGGTCAGCACCGTTTCTGCGGACTGGCTTTCTACGTAATGGTTTCTTAGACGTCAGGTGGC
ACTTTTCGGGGAAATGTGCGCGGAACCCCTATTTGTTTATTTTTCTAAATACATTCAAATATGTATCCGC
TCATGAGACAATAACCCTGATAAATGCTTCAATAATATTGAAAAAGGAAGAGTATGAGTATTCAACATTT
CCGTGTCGCCCTTATTCCCTTTTTTGCGGCATTTTGCCTTCCTGTTTTTGCTCACCCAGAAACGCTGGTG
AAAGTAAAAGATGCTGAAGATCAGTTGGGTGCACGAGTGGGTTACATCGAACTGGATCTCAACAGCGGTA
AGATCCTTGAGAGTTTTCGCCCCGAAGAACGTTTTCCAATGATGAGCACTTTCAAAGTTCTGCTATGTGG
CGCGGTATTATCCCGTATTGACGCCGGGCAAGAGCAACTCGGTCGCCGCATACACTATTCTCAGAATGAC
TTGGTTGAGTACTCACCAGTCACAGAAAAGCATCTTACGGATGGCATGACAGTAAGAGAATTATGCAGTG
CTGCCATAACCATGAGTGATAACACTGCGGCCAACTTACTTCTGACAACTATCGGAGGACCGAAGGAGCT
AACCGCTTTTTTGCACAACATGGGGGATCATGTAACTCGCCTTGATCGTTGGGAACCGGAGCTGAATGAA
GCCATACCAAACGACGAGCGTGACACCACGATGCCTGTAGCAATGGCAACAACGTTGCGCAAACTATTAA
CTGGCGAACTACTTACTCTAGCTTCCCGGCAACAATTAATAGACTGGATGGAGGCGGATAAAGTTGCAGG
ACCACTTCTGCGCTCGGCCCTTCCGGCTGGCTGGTTTATTGCTGATAAATCTGGAGCCGGTGAGCGTGGG
TCTCGCGGTATCATTGCAGCACTGGGGCCAGATGGTAAGCCCTCCCGTATCGTAGTTATCTACACGACGG
GGAGTCAGGCAACTATGGATGAACGAAATAGACAGATCGCTGAGATAGGTGCCTCACTGATTAAGCATTG
GTAATTCGAAATGACCGACCAAGCGACGCCCAACCGGTATCAGCTCACTCAAAGGCGGTAATACGGTTAT
CCACAGAATCAGGGGATAACGCAGGAAAGAACATGTGAGCAAAAGGCCAGCAAAAGGCCAGGAACCGTAA
AAAGGCCGCGTTGCTGGCGTTTTTCCATAGGCTCCGCCCCCCTGACGAGCATCACAAAAATCGACGCTCA
AGTCAGAGGTGGCGAAACCCGACAGGACTATAAAGATACCAGGCGTTTCCCCCTGGAAGCTCCCTCGTGC
GCTCTCCTGTTCCGACCCTGCCGCTTACCGGATACCTGTCCGCCTTTCTCCCTTCGGGAAGCGTGGCGCT
TTCTCATAGCTCACGCTGTAGGTATCTCAGTTCGGTGTAGGTCGTTCGCTCCAAGCTGGGCTGTGTGCAC
GAACCCCCCGTTCAGCCCGACCGCTGCGCCTTATCCGGTAACTATCGTCTTGAGTCCAACCCGGTAAGAC
ACGACTTATCGCCACTGGCAGCAGCCACTGGTAACAGGATTAGCAGAGCGAGGTATGTAGGCGGTGCTAC
AGAGTTCTTGAAGTGGTGGCCTAACTACGGCTACACTAGAAGGACAGTATTTGGTATCTGCGCTCTGCTG
AAGCCAGTTACCTTCGGAAAAAGAGTTGGTAGCTCTTGATCCGGCAAACAAACCACCGCTGGTAGCGGTG
GTTTTTTTGTTTGCAAGCAGCAGATTACGCGCAGAAAAAAAGGATTTCAAGAAGATCCTTTGATCTTTTC
TACGGGGTCTGACGCTCAGTGGAACGAAAACTCACGTTAAGGGATTTTGGTCATGAGATTATCAAAAAGG
ATCTTCACCTAGATCCTTTTATAGTCCGGAAATACAGGAACGCACGCTGGATGGCCCTTCGCTGGGATGG
TGAAACCATGAAAAATGGCAGCTTCAGTGGATTAAGTGGGGGTAATGTGGCCTGTACCCTCTGGTTGCAT
AGGTATTCATACGGTTAAAATTTATCAGGCGCGATTGCGGCAGTTTTTCGGGTGGTTTGTTGCCATTTTT
ACCTGTCTGCTGCCGTGATCGCGCTGAACGCGTTTTAGCGGTGCGTACAATTAAGGGATTATGGTAAATC
CACTTACTGTCTGCCCTCGTAGCCATCGAGATAAACCGCAGTACTCCGGCCACGATGC
Features (pLannotate 1.2.2; 18 found; start..end, strand, type, name):
     28..527     +  promoter       PGK promoter: mouse phosphoglycerate kinase 1 promoter
    574..2226    +  CDS            luciferase: firefly luciferase synthetic luc2 version of the luciferase gene
   4144..4167    +  misc_feature   MCS (fragment): pUC18/19 multiple cloning site
   4174..4223    +  CDS            SET1 (fragment): solubility-enhancement tag derived from T7 phage gene 10B
   4231..4250    +  terminator     T7 terminator (fragment): transcription terminator for bacteriophage T7 RNA polymerase
   4272..4393    -  polyA_signal   SV40 poly(A) signal: SV40 polyadenylation signal
   4416..4484    -  CDS            large T antigen (fragment): large T antigen from SV40 (simian virus 40)
   4489..4521    +  rep_origin     M13 ori (fragment): M13 bacteriophage origin of replication; arrow indicates direction of (+) strand synthesis
   4522..4573    -  misc_feature   bom (fragment): basis of mobility region from pBR322
   4638..4995    +  promoter       SV40 promoter: SV40 enhancer and early promoter
   5046..5978    +  CDS            hRluc: Renilla luciferase human codon-optimized
   6029..6821    +  CDS            NeoR/KanR (fragment): aminoglycoside phosphotransferase from Tn5; aph(3')-II (or nptII); confers resistance to neomycin, kanamycin, and G418 (Geneticin®)
   6885..6933    +  polyA_signal   poly(A) signal: synthetic polyadenylation signal
   6954..7046    -  CDS            tnpA (fragment): TN5P_ECOLX - Also known as tnp. Experimental evidence at protein level: Swiss-Prot protein existence level 1. Mediates transposition of transposon Tn5 by a 'cut and paste' mechanism. First, the monomeric transposase binds the 19 bp inverted DNA repeats flanking the transposon. Then, dimerization of the DNA- bound transposase creates a synaptic DNA complex. After nicking of the first DNA strand, excision of the transposon proceeds through a series of intermediates. The transposase then mediates the insertion of the transposon at a new site by strand transfer. The activity of the wild- type tran
   7089..7193    +  promoter       AmpR promoter: bla
   7194..8054    +  CDS            AmpR: β-lactamase; bla; confers resistance to ampicillin, carbenicillin, and related antibiotics
   8212..8800    -  rep_origin     ori: high-copy-number ColE1/pMB1/pBR322/pUC origin of replication
   8916..9199    +  misc_feature   cer region: ColE1-derived recombination site that helps to maintain plasmids as monomers
