[The description below was written by a language model from this plasmid's Addgene catalogue record and pLannotate feature annotations shown in this document.]
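Description:
pmiRGLO-CDIP1-201 is a mammalian dual-luciferase reporter plasmid built on the Promega pmiRGLO backbone, designed to test whether a microRNA acts on a particular 3' untranslated region. It is propagated in E. coli as a high-copy plasmid through a ColE1/pUC-type origin, with ampicillin selection from the β-lactamase gene. A ColE1-derived cer site is also annotated, which helps keep the plasmid monomeric. For mammalian cells the backbone carries a neomycin phosphotransferase sequence that allows G418 selection.

The test cassette consists of the mouse PGK-1 promoter driving the synthetic firefly luciferase gene luc2, followed by the roughly 1.9 kb human 3' UTR of the CDIP1-201 transcript. This UTR was inserted by Gibson assembly downstream of the luciferase coding sequence, destroying the flanking NheI and XbaI sites. The UTR itself is not annotated in the feature table, but it matches the unannotated gap between the end of luc2 and the remnant cloning site, after which comes an SV40 polyadenylation signal. Because the UTR becomes part of the firefly luciferase mRNA, binding of a microRNA to sites within it should reduce firefly signal. A second, independent cassette uses the SV40 enhancer/early promoter to express human codon-optimised Renilla luciferase, followed directly by the neomycin resistance sequence and a synthetic poly(A) signal. This provides an internal control on the same plasmid for normalising transfection efficiency and cell number.

The associated study concerns the miR-124 regulatory network during human neurogenesis, so the plasmid presumably served to assess CDIP1 as a candidate target in that context. Several short fragment annotations (SET1, large T antigen, M13 ori, bom, tnpA) are probably incidental sequence matches in the backbone rather than functional elements.
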