Addgene plasmid #117335: pmiRGLO-CDIP1-201
Purpose: Dual luciferase assay for miRNA-targeted UTR
Depositing lab: Volker Busskamp. Depositing organization: Technische Universitaet Dresden. Publication: Combined Experimental and System-Level Analyses Reveal the Complex Regulatory Network of miR-124 during Human Neurogenesis. Kutsche LK, Gysi DM, Fallmann J, Lenk K, Petri R, Swiersy A, Klapper SD, Pircs K, Khattak S, Stadler PF, Jakobsson J, Nowick K, Busskamp V. Cell Syst. 2018 Sep 28. pii: S2405-4712(18)30358-2. doi: 10.1016/j.cels.2018.08.011. PubMed 30292704.
Backbone
  Vector backbone: pmiRGLO
  Backbone manufacturer: Promega
  Backbone size w/o insert (bp): 7334
  Vector type: Mammalian Expression, Luciferase
  Selectable markers: Neomycin (select with G418)
Growth in bacteria
  Bacterial resistance: Ampicillin, 100 μg/mL
  Growth temperature: 37°C
  Growth strain: DH5alpha
  Copy number: High Copy
Gene/Insert
  Gene/Insert name: 3' UTR CDIP1-201
  Species: H. sapiens (human)
  Insert size (bp): 1897
  Promoter: Murine PGK-1
  Tag / fusion protein: luciferase (N terminal on backbone)
  Cloning method: Gibson Cloning
  Sequencing primers: 5′ Fluc-F1 (AGAAGCTGCGCGGTGGTGTTGTG); 3′ T7terminal
Terms and licenses: Academic/Nonprofit Terms; Industry Terms: Not Available to Industry
Depositor comments: 5' NheI cloning site destroyed, 3' XbaI cloning site destroyed
How to cite: pmiRGLO-CDIP1-201 was a gift from Volker Busskamp (Addgene plasmid # 117335 ; http://n2t.net/addgene:117335 ; RRID:Addgene_117335)
